>Addgene plasmid #216407 | Efg1-ΔDBD-Y101S/Y104S/Y106S | addgene full sequence | sequence record 430108 | Addgene NGS Result
GGCCTCTAAACGGGTCTTGAGGGGTTTTTTGCCCCTGAGACGCGTCAATCGAGTTCGTACCTAAGGGCGA
CACCCCCTAATTAGCCCGGGCGAAAGGCCCAGTCTTTCGACTGAGCCTTTCGTTTTATTTGATGCCTGGC
AGTTCCCTACTCTCGCATGGGGAGTCCCCACACTACCATCGGCGCTACGGCGTTTCACTTCTGAGTTCGG
CATGGGGTCAGGTGGGACCACCGCGCTACTGCCGCCAGGCAAACAAGGGGTGTTATGAGCCATATTCAGG
TATAAATGGGCTCGCGATAATGTTCAGAATTGGTTAATTGGTTGTAACACTGACCCCTATTTGTTTATTT
TTCTAAATACATTCAAATATGTATCCGCTCATGAGACAATAACCCTGATAAATGCTTCAATAATATTGAA
AAAGGAAGAATATGAGCCATATTCAACGGGAAACGTCGAGGCCGCGATTAAATTCCAACATGGATGCTGA
TTTATATGGGTATAAATGGGCTCGCGATAATGTCGGGCAATCAGGTGCGACAATCTATCGCTTGTATGGG
AAGCCCGATGCGCCAGAGTTGTTTCTGAAACATGGCAAAGGTAGCGTTGCCAATGATGTTACAGATGAGA
TGGTCAGACTAAACTGGCTGACGGAATTTATGCCACTTCCGACCATCAAGCATTTTATCCGTACTCCTGA
TGATGCATGGTTACTCACCACTGCGATCCCCGGAAAAACAGCGTTCCAGGTATTAGAAGAATATCCTGAT
TCAGGTGAAAATATTGTTGATGCGCTGGCAGTGTTCCTGCGCCGGTTGCACTCGATTCCTGTTTGTAATT
GTCCTTTTAACAGCGATCGCGTATTTCGCCTCGCTCAGGCGCAATCACGAATGAATAACGGTTTGGTTGA
TGCGAGTGATTTTGATGACGAGCGTAATGGCTGGCCTGTTGAACAAGTCTGGAAAGAAATGCATAAACTT
TTGCCATTCTCACCGGATTCAGTCGTCACTCATGGTGATTTCTCACTTGATAACCTTATTTTTGACGAGG
GGAAATTAATAGGTTGTATTGATGTTGGACGAGTCGGAATCGCAGACCGATACCAGGATCTTGCCATCCT
ATGGAACTGCCTCGGTGAGTTTTCTCCTTCATTACAGAAACGGCTTTTTCAAAAATATGGTATTGATAAT
CCTGATATGAATAAATTGCAATTTCATTTGATGCTCGATGAGTTTTTCTAAGCGGCGCGCCATCGAATGG
CGCAAAACCTTTCGCGGTATGGCATGATAGCGCCCGGAAGAGAGTCAATTCAGGGTGGTGAATATGAAAC
CAGTAACGTTATACGATGTCGCAGAGTATGCCGGTGTCTCTTATCAGACCGTTTCCCGCGTGGTGAACCA
GGCCAGCCACGTTTCTGCGAAAACGCGGGAAAAAGTGGAAGCGGCGATGGCGGAGCTGAATTACATTCCC
AACCGCGTGGCACAACAACTGGCGGGCAAACAGTCGTTGCTGATTGGCGTTGCCACCTCCAGTCTGGCCC
TGCACGCGCCGTCGCAAATTGTCGCGGCGATTAAATCTCGCGCCGATCAACTGGGTGCCAGCGTGGTGGT
GTCGATGGTAGAACGAAGCGGCGTCGAAGCCTGTAAAGCGGCGGTGCACAATCTTCTCGCGCAACGCGTC
AGTGGGCTGATCATTAACTATCCGCTGGATGACCAGGATGCCATTGCTGTGGAAGCTGCCTGCACTAATG
TTCCGGCGTTATTTCTTGATGTCTCTGACCAGACACCCATCAACAGTATTATTTTCTCCCATGAGGACGG
TACGCGACTGGGCGTGGAGCATCTGGTCGCATTGGGTCACCAGCAAATCGCGCTGTTAGCGGGCCCATTA
AGTTCTGTCTCGGCGCGTCTGCGTCTGGCTGGCTGGCATAAATATCTCACTCGCAATCAAATTCAGCCGA
TAGCGGAACGGGAAGGCGACTGGAGTGCCATGTCCGGTTTTCAACAAACCATGCAAATGCTGAATGAGGG
CATCGTTCCCACTGCGATGCTGGTTGCCAACGATCAGATGGCGCTGGGCGCAATGCGCGCCATTACCGAG
TCCGGGCTGCGCGTTGGTGCGGATATCTCGGTAGTGGGATACGACGATACCGAAGATAGCTCATGTTATA
TCCCGCCGTTAACCACCATCAAACAGGATTTTCGCCTGCTGGGGCAAACCAGCGTGGACCGCTTGCTGCA
ACTCTCTCAGGGCCAGGCGGTGAAGGGCAATCAGCTGTTGCCAGTCTCACTGGTGAAAAGAAAAACCACC
CTGGCGCCCAATACGCAAACCGCCTCTCCCCGCGCGTTGGCCGATTCATTAATGCAGCTGGCACGACAGG
TTTCCCGACTGGAAAGCGGGCAGTGACTCATGACCAAAATCCCTTAACGTGAGTTACGCGCGCGTCGTTC
CACTGAGCGTCAGACCCCGTAGAAAAGATCAAAGGATCTTCTTGAGATCCTTTTTTTCTGCGCGTAATCT
GCTGCTTGCAAACAAAAAAACCACCGCTACCAGCGGTGGTTTGTTTGCCGGATCAAGAGCTACCAACTCT
TTTTCCGAAGGTAACTGGCTTCAGCAGAGCGCAGATACCAAATACTGTTCTTCTAGTGTAGCCGTAGTTA
GCCCACCACTTCAAGAACTCTGTAGCACCGCCTACATACCTCGCTCTGCTAATCCTGTTACCAGTGGCTG
CTGCCAGTGGCGATAAGTCGTGTCTTACCGGGTTGGACTCAAGACGATAGTTACCGGATAAGGCGCAGCG
GTCGGGCTGAACGGGGGGTTCGTGCACACAGCCCAGCTTGGAGCGAACGACCTACACCGAACTGAGATAC
CTACAGCGTGAGCTATGAGAAAGCGCCACGCTTCCCGAAGGGAGAAAGGCGGACAGGTATCCGGTAAGCG
GCAGGGTCGGAACAGGAGAGCGCACGAGGGAGCTTCCAGGGGGAAACGCCTGGTATCTTTATAGTCCTGT
CGGGTTTCGCCACCTCTGACTTGAGCGTCGATTTTTGTGATGCTCGTCAGGGGGGCGGAGCCTATGGAAA
AACGCCAGCAACGCGGCCTTTTTACGGTTCCTGGCCTTTTGCTGGCCTTTTGCTCACATGTTCTTTCCTG
CGTTATCCCCTGATTCTGTGGATAACCGTATTACCGCCTTTGAGTGAGCTGATACCGCTCGCCGCAGCCG
AACGACCGAGCGCAGCGAGTCAGTGAGCGAGGAAGCGGAAGGCGAGAGTAGGGAACTGCCAGGCATCAAA
CTAAGCAGAAGGCCCCTGACGGATGGCCTTTTTGCGTTTCTACAAACTCTTTCTGTGTTGTAAAACGACG
GCCAGTCTTAAGCTCGGGCCCCCTGGGCGGTTCTGATAACGAGTAATCGTTAATCCGCAAATAACGTAAA
AACCCGCTTCGGCGGGTTTTTTTATGGGGGGAGTTTAGGGAAAGAGCATTTGTCAGAATATTTAAGGGCG
CCTGTCACTTTGCTTGATATATGAGAATTATTTAACCTTATAAATGAGAAAAAAGCAACGCACTTTAAAT
AAGATACGTTGCTTTTTCGATTGATGAACACCTATAATTAAACTATTCATCTATTATTTATGATTTTTTG
TATATACAATATTTCTAGTTTGTTAAAGAGAATTAAGAAAATAAATCTCGAAAATAATAAAGGGAAAATC
AGTTTTTGATATCAAAATTATACATGTCAACGATAATACAAAATATAATACAAACTATAAGATGTTATCA
GTATTTATTATGCATTTAGAATAAATTTTGTGTCGCCCTTCCGCGAAATTAATACGACTCACTATAGGGG
AATTGTGAGCGGATAACAATTCCCCTCTAGAAATAATTTTGTTTAACTTTTGAAGGAGATATACCATGGG
CAGCGACAAGATCCACCATCACCACCATCACGAAAATCTGTACTTTCAAGGTCATATGAGCACCTATAGC
ATTCCGTATTATAATCAGATGAACGGCAACTACAATAATGGTATGCCGCAGCAGACCACCGCAGCAAATC
AGCAGGCATTTCCTCAGCAGCAGCAACCGACCACCACCGGTAATGCAAGCCAGCAACAGCAACAGGCAGC
CGCAACCGCAGCAGCGGCAGCAGTTCAGCAGCCGTATAACTATATGTTTTATCAGCAGCAAGGTCAGCCT
GGTCAGCAGACCGGTCAGACCGCAGGTCAGCAGCAACAACAGCAACAGCAGCAGCAGCAATATGATTATA
ACACCTCTAACCGCTCTCAGTCTCCGGCAGCAACCAGCCAGGGTAATTACTATCAGCAGACAATTCCGAA
TCAGCTGAGCCAGCCGCAGCCTCAGCATTATAACGGTAGCAATCGTAATTATACCAGCGCACCGAGTGGT
GCACCGATTCCGAGCAATAGCACCAGCGGTCCGAGCCAGCAGCCTCCGCTGCCTGGACAGCAGGCCGTTC
CGATTCCGCCTCATGTTAGCACCATGCAGCAGCCGACATCAGGTAATGGTAATAGCATTAGCGCGACCAG
CGGTGGTAGCAATGTTAGTGGTGCAAGCGGTGCAGGTAGCACCACCAGTCCGGTTAATACCAAAGCAGCG
ACCGCAGCCGGTATTCCGCAGGGCAACTATTATCAGACCTATAATCAGCAACAGTACCCGCAGCAGTATG
GTCAGTATAATGCACCGGGTAAAAATCAGAATACACCGGCATCACAGCCTGGTAGTACCACCAATGATCA
GTATCTGCAGCAGCAGCAACAGCAACAACAACAAATGTATGGTTATCAGAGCAACTACTATCAAGGTGGT
GCAGCCAATAGCAGCTATTATCCGAATTATTACCAACAACAGCAGCCGAATTATGCAAGCAGCTATCCGT
ATCAACAGCAGCAACAAAAACAGCAGCAACAACAACCGAATCAGCAGCAACAGAGTGATCAGCAGCAGAC
CTCAACCCCGAGCGGTGGTGCCGGTACACGTAGCGTTCATCAGAGTCCGCAGGTTCAGAGCCTGACCCAG
GGTAGCGTGCATCCGAGCCCACAGCAGCATCAGGCAAATCAGAGCGCAAGCACCGTTGCAAAAGAAGAGA
AATAACTCGAGCCCCCTAGCATAACCCCTTGG
Features (pLannotate 1.2.2; 14 found; start..end, strand, type, name):
     91..131     -  terminator     rrnB T1 terminator (fragment): transcription terminator T1 from the E. coli rrnB gene
    133..248     -  ncRNA          5S rRNA: Accession: RF00001 - 5S ribosomal RNA
    279..303     +  CDS            KanR (fragment): aminoglycoside phosphotransferase; aph(3')-Ia; confers resistance to kanamycin in bacteria or G418 (Geneticin®) in eukaryotes
    333..429     +  promoter       AmpR promoter (fragment): bla
    432..1241    +  CDS            KanR: aminoglycoside phosphotransferase; aph(3')-Ia; confers resistance to kanamycin in bacteria or G418 (Geneticin®) in eukaryotes
   1250..1323    +  promoter       lacI promoter (fragment): lacI
   1324..2403    +  CDS            lacI: LACI_ECOLI - Experimental evidence at protein level: Swiss-Prot protein existence level 1. Repressor of the lactose operon. Binds allolactose as an inducer. From Escherichia coli (strain K12).
   2492..3080    +  rep_origin     ori: high-copy-number ColE1/pMB1/pBR322/pUC origin of replication
   3305..3322    +  terminator     rrnB T2 terminator (fragment): transcription terminator T2 from the E. coli rrnB gene
   3347..3366    -  CDS            lacZα (fragment): LacZα fragment of β-galactosidase; lacZ fragment
   3830..3848    +  promoter       T7 promoter: promoter for bacteriophage T7 RNA polymerase
   3849..3873    +  protein_bind   lac operator: The lac repressor binds to the lac operator to inhibit transcription in E. coli. This inhibition can be relieved by adding lactose or isopropyl-β-D-thiogalactopyranoside (IPTG). lac repressor encoded by lacI
   3976..5112    +  CDS            EFG1 (fragment): EFG1_CANAL - Experimental evidence at protein level: Swiss-Prot protein existence level 1. Transcriptional regulator of the switch between 2 heritable states, the white and opaque states. These 2 cell types differ in many characteristics, including cell structure, mating competence, and virulence. Each state is heritable for many generations, and switching between states occurs stochastically, at low frequency. Antagonizes the action of WOR1, WOR2 and CZF1, and promotes the white state. In white cells, EFG1 represses WOR1 indirectly through WOR2 to maintain white cell identity. Binds target ge
   5126..31      +  terminator     T7 terminator (across the origin): transcription terminator for bacteriophage T7 RNA polymerase
