[The description below was written by a language model from this plasmid's Addgene catalogue record and pLannotate feature annotations shown in this document.]
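Description:
Efg1-ΔDBD-Y101S/Y104S/Y106S is a 5,142 bp bacterial expression plasmid built on the pJ411 backbone for producing a mutant, truncated form of the Candida albicans transcription factor Efg1 in E. coli. It replicates from a high-copy ColE1/pUC-type origin and is selected with kanamycin through an aph(3')-Ia aminoglycoside phosphotransferase gene. The backbone also carries lacI with its own promoter, along with fragments of rrnB terminators that insulate the backbone elements from read-through transcription.

The 1,137 bp insert sits downstream of a T7 promoter immediately followed by a lac operator and is closed off by a T7 terminator that spans the numbering origin of the circular sequence. This arrangement keeps transcription repressed by the plasmid-encoded Lac repressor until an inducer such as IPTG is added, and it requires a host that supplies T7 RNA polymerase for expression. The coding region encodes Efg1 lacking amino acids 182–356, which removes the DNA-binding domain and joins the N- and C-terminal prion-like domains, and it carries serine substitutions at tyrosines 101, 104 and 106. An N-terminal 6xHis tag supplied by the backbone allows metal-affinity purification; the tag is not separately annotated in the feature table, but presumably lies in the stretch between the lac operator and the annotated EFG1 fragment.

Efg1 regulates white-opaque cell-state switching in C. albicans. The associated publication concerns the structure and interactions of its prion-like domains in phase separation, so this construct most likely provides recombinant protein for testing how these tyrosine residues contribute to that behaviour.
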