Addgene plasmid #216407: Efg1-ΔDBD-Y101S/Y104S/Y106S
Purpose: Expresses 6xHis-tagged N- and C-terminal prion-like domains of Efg1 with Y101/Y104/Y106 to serine mutations
Depositing lab: Nicolas Fawzi. Depositing organization: Brown University. Publication: Structure and interactions of prion-like domains in transcription factor Efg1 phase separation. Wang SH, Zheng T, Fawzi NL. Biophys J. 2024 Jun 4;123(11):1481-1493. doi: 10.1016/j.bpj.2024.01.030. Epub 2024 Feb 1. PubMed 38297837.
Backbone
  Vector backbone: pJ411
  Backbone size w/o insert (bp): 4005
  Total vector size (bp): 5142
  Vector type: Bacterial Expression
Growth in bacteria
  Bacterial resistance: Kanamycin, 50 μg/mL
  Growth temperature: 37°C
  Growth strain: DH5alpha
  Copy number: High Copy
Gene/Insert
  Gene/Insert name: Efg1-ΔDBD-Y101S/Y104S/Y106S
  Species: Candida albicans (Yeast)
  Insert size (bp): 1137
  Mutation: changed Tyrosine 101, 104 and 106 to Serine, and deleted amino acids 182-356
  Tag / fusion protein: 6xHis-tags (N terminal on backbone)
Terms and licenses: Academic/Nonprofit Terms; Industry Terms: Not Available to Industry
Depositor comments: Please visit https://doi.org/10.1101/2023.11.09.566450 for bioRxiv preprint.
How to cite: Efg1-ΔDBD-Y101S/Y104S/Y106S was a gift from Nicolas Fawzi (Addgene plasmid # 216407 ; http://n2t.net/addgene:216407 ; RRID:Addgene_216407)
